>Addgene plasmid #51350 | 2R2O | depositor partial sequence | sequence record 78251 | Insert sequence
GATGTGGAGTACCGTCCCCTGACCTTGAATGCACTATTGGCTGTGGGGCCTGGGGCAGGAGAGGCCCAGG
GCGTGCCCGTGAAGGTCCTAGACTGTGACACCATCTCCCAGGCAAAGGAGAAGATGCTGGACCAGCTTTA
TAAAGGAGTGCCTCTCACCCAGCGGCCAGACCCTCGCACCCTTGATGTTGAGTGGCGGTCTGGGGTGGCC
GGGCACCTCATTCTTTCTGACGAGGATGTCACTTCTGAGGTCCAGGGTCTGTGGAGGCGCCTGAACACAC
TGCAGCATTACAAGGTCCCAGATGGAGCAACTGTGGCCCTCGTCCCCTGCCTCACCAAGCATGTGCTCCG
GGAAAACCAG
