>Addgene plasmid #51350 | 2R2O | addgene partial sequence | sequence record 79365 | T7 5'-TAATACGACTCACTATAGGG-3'
ATTTTGTTTAACTTTAAGAAGGAGATATACCATGCATCATCATCATCATCACAGCAGCGGCAGAGAAAAC
TTGTATTTCCAGGGCGATGTGGAGTACCGTCCCCTGACCTTGAATGCACTATTGGCTGTGGGGCCTGGGG
CAGGAGAGGCCCAGGGCGTGCCCGTGAAGGTCCTAGACTGTGACACCATCTCCCAGGCAAAGGAGAAGAT
GCTGGACCAGCTTTATAAAGGAGTGCCTCTCACCCAGCGGCCAGACCCTCGCACCCTTGATGTTGAGTGG
CGGTCTGGGGTGGCCGGGCACCTCATTCTTTCTGACGAGGATGTCACTTCTGAGGTCCAGGGTCTGTGGA
GGCGCCTGAACACACTGCAGCATTACAAGGTCCCAGATGGAGCAACTGTGGCCCTCGTCCCCTGCCTCAC
CAAGCATGTGCTCCGGGAAAACCAGTGATGACGAAGCTTGCGGCCGCACTCGAGCACCACCACCACCACC
ACTGAGATCCGGCTGCTAACAAAGCCCGAAAGGAAGCTGAGTTGGCTGCTGCCACCGCTGAGCAATAACT
AGCATAACCCCTTGGGGCCTCTAAACGGGTCTTGAGGGGTTTTTTGCTGAAAGGAGGAACTATATCCGGA
TTGGCGAATGGG
[124 nt withheld, positions 643-766]
C
[83 nt withheld, positions 768-850]
CTTGATTA
[38 nt withheld, positions 859-896]
