[The description below was written by a language model from this plasmid's Addgene catalogue record.]
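Description:
2R2O is a bacterial expression plasmid built on the pET28-MHL backbone, a pET-family vector designed for T7-driven protein production in E. coli. It is recorded as a low-copy plasmid and is selected with kanamycin. No feature table accompanies the record, so details such as the origin of replication, the lac operator/repressor arrangement usual in pET vectors, or any protease cleavage site between tag and insert are not stated.

The insert is a truncated fragment of PLXNB1 (plexin-B1), named after one of the Protein Data Bank entries associated with it (2R2O; 2REX is also listed). The exact residue boundaries of the truncation are referred to in comments that are not included in the available fields, and the source species is likewise not stated. The fragment was introduced by ligation-independent cloning and sits downstream of the T7 promoter with an N-terminal His tag. Transcription therefore depends on T7 RNA polymerase supplied by a suitable expression host, and the tagged product can be recovered by immobilized metal affinity chromatography. The listed T7 and T7-terminator sequencing primer sites indicate that the insert lies between the standard T7 promoter and terminator.

The PDB identifiers in the name and alternative names suggest that the construct produces recombinant plexin-B1 domain protein of the kind used in structure determination. It would be suitable for purifying this fragment for crystallography, biophysical characterization or binding studies. Distribution is limited to academic and nonprofit users.
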