Addgene plasmid #51350: 2R2O
Depositing lab: Cheryl Arrowsmith. Depositing organization: University of Toronto.
Backbone
  Vector backbone: pET28-MHL
  Vector type: Bacterial Expression
Growth in bacteria
  Bacterial resistance: Kanamycin, 50 μg/mL
  Growth temperature: 37°C
  Growth strain: DH5alpha
  Copy number: Low Copy
Gene/Insert
  Gene/Insert name: 2R2O (alt names: PLXNB1; PDB ID: 2R2O, 2REX)
  Mutation: Truncation: See Comments
  Promoter: T7
  Tag / fusion protein: His (N terminal on insert)
  Cloning method: Ligation Independent Cloning
  Sequencing primers: 5′ T7; 3′ T7-term
Terms and licenses: Academic/Nonprofit Terms; Industry Terms: Not Available to Industry
How to cite: 2R2O was a gift from Cheryl Arrowsmith (Addgene plasmid # 51350 ; http://n2t.net/addgene:51350 ; RRID:Addgene_51350)
